Addgene plasmid #208000: pCas3-Apr
Purpose: Expresses all necessary components of Type I-C CRISPR-Cas system
Depositing lab: Pablo Ivan Nikel. Depositing organization: Danmarks Tekniske Universitet. Publication: A SEVA-based, CRISPR-Cas3-assisted genome engineering approach for Pseudomonas with efficient vector curing. Lammens E-M, Volke DC, Schroven K, Voet M, Kerremans A, Lavigne R, Hendrix H. Microbiol Spectr. 2023 Nov 17:e0270723. doi: 10.1128/spectrum.02707-23. PubMed 37975669.
Backbone
  Vector backbone: pHERD30T
  Backbone manufacturer: Dongru Qiu, Hongwei D. Yu
  Backbone size w/o insert (bp): 5216
  Total vector size (bp): 11228
  Modifications to backbone: change of resistance cassette
  Vector type: Mammalian Expression
Growth in bacteria
  Bacterial resistance: Apramycin, 25 μg/mL
  Growth temperature: 37°C
  Growth strain: DH5alpha
  Copy number: High Copy
Gene/Insert 1
  Gene/Insert name: RhaR
  Insert size (bp): 849
  Entrez Gene: rhaR (a.k.a. b3906, ECK3899, rhaC1)
Gene/Insert 2
  Gene/Insert name: RhaS
  Insert size (bp): 837
  Entrez Gene: rhaS (a.k.a. b3905, ECK3898, rhaC2)
Gene/Insert 3
  Gene/Insert name: pRhaBAD
  Insert size (bp): 36
Gene/Insert 4
  Gene/Insert name: I-C crRNA
  Insert size (bp): 88
Gene/Insert 5
  Gene/Insert name: Cas3
  Species: Pseudomonas aeruginosa
  Insert size (bp): 2235
Gene/Insert 6
  Gene/Insert name: Cas5
  Species: Pseudomonas aeruginosa
  Insert size (bp): 654
Gene/Insert 7
  Gene/Insert name: Cas8
  Species: Pseudomonas aeruginosa
  Insert size (bp): 1764
Terms and licenses: Academic/Nonprofit Terms; Industry Terms: Not Available to Industry
Depositor comments: Please visit https://doi.org/10.1101/2023.06.29.547033 for bioRxiv preprint.
How to cite: pCas3-Apr was a gift from Pablo Ivan Nikel (Addgene plasmid # 208000 ; http://n2t.net/addgene:208000 ; RRID:Addgene_208000)
