[The description below was written by a language model from this plasmid's Addgene catalogue record and pLannotate feature annotations shown in this document.]
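Description:
pCas3-Apr is a broad-host-range bacterial plasmid built on the pHERD30T shuttle backbone, in which the original resistance cassette has been exchanged for an apramycin marker (aac(3)-IV). The catalogue lists the vector type as mammalian expression, but every recorded element is bacterial, and the associated work concerns genome engineering in Pseudomonas. Two replication systems are present: a high-copy ColE1/pUC-type origin for propagation in E. coli, and the pRO1600 oriV with its cognate Rep protein, which supports maintenance in Pseudomonas. An incP oriT allows the plasmid to be mobilised by conjugation when transfer functions are supplied in trans. The catalogue gives a total size of 11,228 bp, slightly smaller than the 11,329 nt sequenced record.

The payload is a complete Type I-C CRISPR-Cas system from Pseudomonas aeruginosa placed under rhamnose control. The E. coli regulators RhaR and RhaS are encoded divergently from the rhaBAD promoter, which they activate in the presence of L-rhamnose, giving tightly inducible expression. The catalogue lists Cas3, Cas5 and Cas8 as inserts, together with an 88 bp I-C crRNA cassette that carries the targeting spacer. A Type I-C system also normally requires Cas7, but the record does not list it. The automated annotation recognised only a cas3 fragment spanning the sequence origin and cas5, leaving the region between cas5 and oriT, where the remaining cas genes and crRNA presumably lie, unannotated. In this system the Cascade complex, guided by the crRNA, recruits the Cas3 helicase-nuclease to degrade target DNA processively. The plasmid is intended for Cas3-assisted genome editing and counterselection in Pseudomonas.
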