Features (pLannotate 1.2.2; 13 found; start..end, strand, type, name):
   1371..2039    +  CDS            cas5d: CAS5D_MANSM - Experimental evidence at protein level: Swiss-Prot protein existence level 1. CRISPR (clustered regularly interspaced short palindromic repeat) is an adaptive immune system that provides protection against mobile genetic elements (viruses, transposable elements and conjugative plasmids). CRISPR clusters contain spacers, sequences complementary to antecedent mobile elements, and target invading nucleic acids. CRISPR clusters are transcribed and processed into CRISPR RNA (crRNA). This protein is a sequence-specific endonuclease that cleaves pre-crRNA at G21 into mature crRNA. Does
   4863..4971    +  oriT           oriT: incP origin of transfer
   5041..5629    -  rep_origin     ori: high-copy-number ColE1/pMB1/pBR322/pUC origin of replication
   5715..5749    +  terminator     lambda t0 terminator: minimal transcription terminator from phage lambda (Scholtissek and Grosse, 1987)
   5966..6766    +  CDS            ApmR: aminoglycoside 3-N-acetyltransferase type IV ; aac(3)IV; confers resistance to apramycin (Paget and Davies, 1996)
   6790..6814    +  CDS            ApmR (fragment): aminoglycoside 3-N-acetyltransferase type IV ; aac(3)IV; confers resistance to apramycin (Paget and Davies, 1996)
   6981..7009    -  promoter       Pc promoter: intI1 (promoter lies within the coding sequence); class 1 integron promoter
   7050..7401    -  rep_origin     pRO1600 oriV: broad-host-range origin of replication from Pseudomonas aeruginosa plasmid pRO1600; requires the pRO1600 Rep protein for replication (West et al., 1994)
   7415..8248    +  CDS            pRO1600 Rep: replication protein for the broad-host-range plasmid pRO1600 from Pseudomonas aeruginosa&nbsp
   8249..9097    -  CDS            rhaR: transcriptional activator of rhaR and rhaS; E. coli rhaR; needed for rhamnose-dependent activation of the rhaB promoter
   9171..10007   -  CDS            rhaS: positive regulator of the rhaB promoter; E. coli rhaS; activated by L-rhamnose
  10153..10271   +  promoter       rhaB promoter: promoter of the E. coli rhaBAD operon, conferring tight induction with L-rhamnose and repression with D-glucose in the presence of RhaR and RhaS (Giacalone et al., 2006)
  11012..309     +  CDS            cas3 (fragment) (across the origin): CAS3_HALVD - Protein inferred from homology: Swiss-Prot protein existence level 3. CRISPR (clustered regularly interspaced short palindromic repeat), is an adaptive immune system that provides protection against mobile genetic elements (viruses, transposable elements and conjugative plasmids). CRISPR clusters contain sequences complementary to antecedent mobile elements and target invading nucleic acids. CRISPR clusters are transcribed and processed into CRISPR RNA (crRNA). This protein plus Cascade participate in CRISPR interference, the third stage of CRISPR immunity (By similarity). Plasmid
>Addgene plasmid #208000 | pCas3-Apr | addgene full sequence | sequence record 450963 | Addgene NGS Result
GAGCATCACAGCGCCTTCGTTGATGACCGCCGGCAGAGCCTGGAGGCCAAGAAGAAACTGAACCTAGCGA
TGGAGAACTGGGACGCGCCTATCGTGGTGACCACTGCAGTGCAGTTCTTCGAAAGCCTGTTTGCCGACCG
TCCAGCCCAGTGCCGCAAGCTACACAACATCGCCGGCAGCGTGGTGATTCTTGACGAGGCACAGACCCTA
CCGCTCAAGCTGTTGCGGCCCTGCGTTGCCGCCCTTGATGAACTGGCGCTCAACTACCGTTGTAGCCCAG
TTCTCTGTACTGCCACGCAGCCAGCGCTTCAATCGCCGGATTTCATCGGTGGGCTGCAGGACGTACGTGA
GCTGGCGCCCGAGCCGCAGCGGCTGTTCCGGGAGTTGGTGCGGGTACGAATACGGACATTGGGCCCGCTC
GAAGATGCGGCCTTGACTGAGCAGATCGCCAGGCGTGAACAAGTGCTGTGCATCGTCAACAATCGACGCC
AGGCCCGTGCGCTCTATGAGTCGCTTGCCGAGTTGCCCGGTGCCCGCCATCTCACCACCCTGATGTGCGC
CAAGCACCGTAGCAGCGTGCTGGCCGAGGTGCGCCAGATGCTCAAAAAGGGGGAGCCCTGTCGCCTGGTG
GCCACCTCGCTGATCGAGGCCGGTGTGGATGTGGATTTTCCCGTGGTACTGCGTGCCGAGGCTGGATTGG
ATTCCATCGCCCAGGCCGCGGGACGCTGCAATCGCGAAGGCAAGCGGCCGCTGGCCGAAAGCGAGGTGCT
GGTGTTCGCCGCGGCCAATTCTGACTGGGCGCCACCCGAGGAACTCAAGCAGTTCGCCCAGGCCGCCCGC
GAAGTGATGCGCCTGCACCCGGATGATTGCCTGTCCATGGCGGCCATCGAGCGGTATTTTCGCATACTGT
ACTGGCAGAAGGGCGCGGAGGAGTTGGATGCGGGTAACCTGCTCGGCCTGATTGAGAGAGGCCGGCTCGA
TGGCCTGCCCTACGAGACTTTGGCCACCAAGTTCCGCATGATCGACAGCCTTCAACTGCCGGTGATCATC
CCATTTGATGACGAGGCCAGAGCAGCCCTGCGCGAGCTGGAGTTCGCCGACGGCTGCGCCGCCATCGCCC
GTCGCCTGCAGCCATATCTGGTGCAGATGCCACGCAAGGGTTATCAGGCATTGCGGGAAGCCGGTGCGAT
CCAGGCGGCGGCAGGTACGCGTTATGGTGAGCAGTTTATGGCGTTGGTCAACCCTGATCTGTATCACCAC
CAATTCGGGTTGCACTGGGATAATCCGGCCTTTGTCAGCAGCGAGCGGCTATGTTGGTAGTCGGGACGCG
CAACAGCGGCCTGGCCTGGATGATGTGAAAGGGAGGGCCGATGGCCTACGGAATTCGCTTAATGGTCTGG
GGCGAGCGTGCCTGCTTCACCCGCCCGGAAATGAAGGTGGAACGCGTCTCTTACGATGCGATCACGCCGT
CCGCCGCGCGCGGCATTCTCGAGGCTATCCACTGGAAGCCGGCGATTCGCTGGGTGGTGGATCGCATTCA
AGTGCTTAAGCCGATCCGCTTCGAATCCATCCGGCGCAACGAGGTCGGCGGCAAGCTGTCCGCTGTCAGC
GTCGGTAAGGCAATGAAGGCCGGGCGTACTAATGGTCTGGTGAATCTGGTCGAGGAGGATCGCCAGCAGC
GCGCGACTACTCTGCTGCGCGATGTCTCCTATGTCATCGAGGCGCATTTCGAGATGACTGACAGGGCTGG
CGCCGACGATACGGTGGGCAAGCATCTGGATATCTTCAACCGTCGCGCACGGAAGGGGCAGTGCTTCCAT
ACACCCTGCCTAGGCGTGCGCGAGTTTCCGGCCAGTTTTCGGTTGCTGGAAGAGGGCAGTGCCGAGCCTG
AAGTCGATGCCTTTCTGCGCGGCGAGCGTGATCTGGGCTGGATGCTGCATGACATTGACTTCGCCGATGG
CATGACCCCGCACTTCTTCCGTGCCCTGATGCGCGATGGGCTGATCGAGGTGCCGGCCTTCAGGGCGGCA
GAGGACAAGGCATGATCCTTTCGGCCCTCAATGACTATTATCAGCGACTGCTGGAGCGGGGTGAAGCGAA
TATCTCACCCTTCGGCTACAGCCAAGAAAAGATCAGTTACGCCCTGCTGCTGTCCGCACAAGGAGAGTTG
CTGGACGTGCAGGACATTCGCTTGCTCTCTGGCAAGAAGCCTCAACCCAGGCTTATGAGTGTGCCGCAGC
CGGAGAAGCGCACCTCGGGCATCAAGTCCAACGTACTGTGGGACAAGACCAGCTATGTGCTGGGTGTTAG
TGCCAAGGGCGGAGAGCGTACTCAGCAGGAGCACGAGTCCTTCAAGACGCTGCACCGGCAGATCTTGGTT
GGGGAAGGCGACCCCGGTCTGCAGGCCTTGCTCCAGTTCCTCGACTGTTGGCAGCCGGAGCAGTTCAAGC
CCCCGCTGTTCAGCGAAGCAATGCTCGACAGCAACTTAGTGTTCCGCCTAGACGGCCAACAACGCTATCT
GCACGAGACTCCGGCGGCCCTGGCGTTGCGTACCCGGCTGTTGGCCGACGGCGACAGCCGCGAGGGGCTG
TGCCTAGTCTGCGGCCAACGTCAGCCGTTGGCGCGCCTGCATCCAGCGGTCAAGGGCGTCAATGGTGCCC
AGAGTTCGGGGGCTTCCATCGTCTCCTTCAACCTCGACGCTTTTTCCTCCTACGGCAAGAGCCAGGGGGA
AAATGCTCCGGTGTCCGAACAGGCCGCCTTTGCCTACACCACGGTGCTCAACCATTTGTTGCGTCGCGAC
GAGCACAACCGCCAGCGCCTGCAGATTGGCGACGCGAGTGTGGTGTTCTGGGCGCAGGCGGATACTCCTG
CTCAGGTGGCCGCCGCCGAGTCGACCTTCTGGAACCTGCTGGAGCCACCCGCAGATGATGGTCAGGAAGC
GGAAAAGCTGCGCGGCGTGCTGGATGCTGTGGCCACGGGGCGGCCCTTGCATGAGCTCGACTCGCTAATG
GAGGAAGGCACCCGCATTTTTGTGTTAGGGCTGGCGCCCAATACCTCGCGACTGTCCATTCGGTTCTGGG
CAGTCGATAGCCTTGCGGTATTCACCCAGCATCTGGCCGAGCATTTCCGGGATATGCACCTTGAGCCTCT
GCCCTGGAAGACGGAGCCGGCCATCTGGCGCTTGCTCTATGCTACCGCGCCCAGTCGTGACGGCAGAGCC
AAGACCGAAGACTTACTCCCACAACTGGCCGGTGAAATGACCCGCGCCATCCTGACCGGCAGCCGCTATC
CGCGCAGTTTGCTAGCCAACCTGATCATGCGCATGCGTGCCGACGGCGACGTCTCTGGCATACGCGTCGC
GCTGTGCAAGGCCGTGCTCGCTCGCGAGGCACGCCTGAGCGGCAAAATTCACCAAGAGGAGCTACCTATG
AGTCTCGACAAGGACGCCAGCAACCCCGGCTATCGCTTGGGGAGGCTGTTCGCCGTGTTGGAAGGCGCCC
AGCGCGCAGCCCTGGGCGACAGGGTCAATGCCACTATCCGTGACCGCTACTACGGTGCCGCGTCCAGCAC
GCCAGCCACGGTTTTCCCGATACTGCTGCGCAACACACAAAACCACTTGGCCAAGCTGCGCAAGGAGAAG
CCCGGACTAGCAGTGAACCTAGAGCGCGATATAGGCGAAATCATTGACGGTATGCAGAGCCAATTCCCGC
GTTGCCTGCGCCTGGAGGACCAGGGACGCTTTGCTATTGGTTACTACCAACAGGCCCAGGCCCGTTTCAA
CCGTGGCCCCGATTCCGTCGAGTAAGGAGCAGAAGAATGACCGCCATCTCCAACCGCTACGAGTTCGTTT
ACCTCTTTGATGTCAGCAATGGCAATCCCAATGGCGACCCGGATGCTGGCAACATGCCGCGTCTCGATCC
GGAAACCAACCAGGGGTTGGTCACTGACGTTTGCCTCAAGCGCAAGATCCGCAACTACGTCAGCCTGGAG
CAGGAAAGTGCCCCCGGCTATGCCATCTATATGCAGGAAAAATCCGTGCTGAATAACCAGCACAAACAGG
CCTACGAGGCGCTCGGTATCGAGTCAGAGGCAAAGAAACTGCCCAAGGACGAAGCCAAGGCGCGCGAACT
GACCTCTTGGATGTGCAAGAACTTCTTCGATGTGCGTGCTTTCGGGGCGGTGATGACCACCGAGATTAAT
GCCGGCCAGGTGCGTGGACCGATCCAACTGGCATTCGCCACGTCTATCGACCCGGTATTGCCTATGGAGG
TATCCATCACCCGCATGGCGGTGACTAACGAAAAGGATTTGGAGAAGGAACGCACCATGGGACGCAAGCA
CATCGTGCCTTACGGCTTGTACCGCGCCCATGGTTTCATCTCTGCCAAGTTGGCCGAGCGAACCGGCTTT
TCCGACGACGACTTGGAACTGCTATGGCGCGCTTTGGCCAATATGTTCGAACACGACCGCTCGGCGGCAC
GTGGCGAGATGGCAGCGCGCAAGTTGATCGTCTTCAAGCATGAGCATGCCATGGGCAATGCACCCGCCCA
TGTGCTGTTCGGCAGCGTTAAGGTCGAGCGAGTCGAGGGGGACGCAGTTACACCAGCACGCGGTTTCCAG
GATTACCGTGTCAGCATCGATGCGGAAGCTCTGCCTCAGGGCGTGAGCGTGCGCGAGTACCTCTAGTTTC
AGGTATCGATACCGTCGACGGGGATTCCTTAAGGTATACTTTCCGCTGCATAACCCTGCTTCGGGGTCAT
TATAGCGATTTTTTCGGTATATCCATCCTTTTTCGCACGATATACAGGATTTTGCCAAAGGGTTCGTGTA
GACTTTCCTTGGTGTATCCAACGGCGTCAGCCGGGCAGGATAGGTGAAGTAGGCCCACCCGCGAGCGGGT
GTTCCTTCTTCACTGTCCCTTATTCGCACCTGGCGGTGCTCAACGGGAATCCTGCTCTGCGAGGCTGGCC
GATAAGCTAGCTTGTGAGCAAAAGGCCAGCAAAAGGCCAGGAACCGTAAAAAGGCCGCGTTGCTGGCGTT
TTTCCATAGGCTCCGCCCCCCTGACGAGCATCACAAAAATCGACGCTCAAGTCAGAGGTGGCGAAACCCG
ACAGGACTATAAAGATACCAGGCGTTTCCCCCTGGAGGCTCCCTCGTGCGCTCTCCTGTTCCGACCCTGC
CGCTTACCGGATACCTGTCCGCCTTTCTCCCTTCGGGAAGCGTGGCGCTTTCTCATAGCTCACGCTGTAG
GTATCTCAGTTCGGTGTAGGTCGTTCGCTCCAAGCTGGGCTGTGTGCACGAACCCCCCGTTCAGCCCGAC
CGCTGCGCCTTATCCGGTAACTATCGTCTTGAGTCCAACCCGGTAAGACACGACTTATCGCCACTGGCAG
CAGCCACTGGTAACAGGATTAGCAGAGCGAGGTATGTAGGCGGTGCTACAGAGTTCTTGAAGTGGTGGCC
TAACTACGGCTACACTAGAAGAACAGTATTTGGTATCTGCGCTCTGCTGAAGCCAGTTACCTTCGGAAAA
AGAGTTGGTAGCTCTTGATCCGGCAAACAAACCACCGCTGGTAGCGGTGGTTTTTTTGTTTGCAAGCAGC
AGATTACGCGCAGAAAAAAAGGATCTCAAGAAGATCCTTTGATCTTTTCTACGGGGTCTGACGCTACTCC
TGTTGATAGATCCAGTAATGACCTCAGAACTCCATCTGGATTTGTTCAGAACGCTCGGTTGCCGCCGGGC
GTTTTTTATTGGTGAGAATCCAGGGGTCCCCAATAATTACGATTTAAATCTCACGGTAACTGATGCCGTA
TTTGCAGTACCAGCGTACGGCCCACAGAATGATGTCACGCTGAAAATGCCGGCCTTTGAATGGGTTCATG
TGCAGCTCCATCAGCAAAAGGGGATGATAAGTTTATCACCACCGACTATTTGCAACAGTGCCGTTGATCG
TGCTATGATCGAGTGATGTCATCAGCGGTGGAGTGCAATGTCGTGCAATACGAATGGCGAAAAGCCGAGC
TGATCGGTCAGCTTCTCAACCTTGGGGTTACCCCCGGCGGTGTGCTGCTGGTCCACAGCTCCTTCCGTAG
CGTCCGGCCCCTCGAAGATGGGCCACTTGGACTGATCGAGGCCCTGCGTGCTGCGCTGGGTCCGGGAGGG
ACGCTCGTGATGCCCTCGTGGTCAGGTCTGGACGACGAGCCGTTCGATCCTGCCACGTCGCCCGTTACAC
CGGACCTTGGAGTTGTCTCTGACACATTCTGGCGCCTGCCAAATGTAAAGCGCAGCGCCCATCCATTTGC
CTTTGCGGCAGCGGGGCCACAGGCAGAGCAGATCATCTCTGATCCATTGCCCCTGCCACCTCACTCGCCT
GCAAGCCCGGTCGCCCGTGTCCATGAACTCGATGGGCAGGTACTTCTCCTCGGCGTGGGACACGATGCCA
ACACGACGCTGCATCTTGCCGAGTTGATGGCAAAGGTTCCCTATGGGGTGCCGAGACACTGCACCATTCT
TCAGGATGGCAAGTTGGTTCGCGTCGATTATCTCGAGAATGACCACTGCTGTGAGCGCTTTGCCTTGGCG
GACAGGTGGCTCAAGGAGAAGAGCCTTCAGAAGGAAGGTCCAGTCGGTCATGCCTTTGCTCGGTTGATCC
GCTCCCGCGACATTGTGGCGACAGCCCTGGGTCAACTGGGCCGAGATCCGTTGATCTTCCTGCATCCGCC
AGAGGCGGGATGCGAAGAATGCGATGCCGCTCGCCAGTCGATTGGCTAAGACCGCGGTCCGCGCGTTGTC
GATGCCGCTCGCCAGTCGATTGGCTAAGACCGCGGTCCGCGCGTTGTCCTTTGATGCCGCTCGCCAGTCG
ATTGGCTAAGACCGCGGTCCGCGCGTTGTCCTTTTCCGCTGCATAACCCTGCTTCGGGGTCATTATAGCG
ATTTTTTCGGTATATCCATCCTGCGTGAGCGCATACGCTACTTGCATTACAGTTTACGAACCGAACAGGC
TTATGTCAATTCGCGCCGCTGGTGCCGCTGGTTGGACGCCAAGGGTGAATCCGCCTCGATACCCTGATTA
CTCGCTTCCTGCGCCCTCTCAGGCGGCGATAGGGGACTGGTAAAACGGGGATTGCCCAGACGCCTCCCCC
GCCCCTTCAGGGGCACAAATGCGGCCCCAACGGGGCCACGTAGTGGTGCGTTTTTTGCGTTTCCACCCTT
TTCTTCCTTTTCCCTTTTAAACCTTTTAGGACGTCTACAGGCCACGTAATCCGTGGCCTGTAGAGTTTAA
AAAGGGACGGATTTGTTGCCATTAAGGGACGGATTTGTTGTTAAGAAGGGACGGATTTGTTGTTGTAAAG
GGACGGATTTGTTGTATTGTGGGACGCAGATACAGTGTCCCCTTATACACAAGGAATGTCGAACGTGGCC
TCACCCCCAATGGTTTACAAAAGCAATGCCCTGGTCGAGGCCGCGTATCGCCTCAGTGTTCAGGAACAGC
GGATCGTTCTGGCCTGTATTAGCCAGGTGAAGAGGAGCGAGCCTGTCACCGATGAAGTGATGTATTCAGT
GACGGCGGAGGACATAGCGACGATGGCGGGTGTCCCTATCGAATCTTCCTACAACCAGCTCAAAGAAGCG
GCCCTGCGCCTGAAACGGCGGGAAGTCCGGTTAACCCAAGAGCCCAATGGCAAGGGGAAAAGACCGAGTG
TGATGATTACCGGCTGGGTGCAAACAATCATCTACCGGGAGGGTGAGGGCCGTGTAGAACTCAGGTTCAC
CAAAGACATGCTGCCGTACCTGACGGAACTCACCAAACAGTTCACCAAATACGCCTTGGCTGACGTGGCC
AAGATGGACAGCACCCACGCGATCAGGCTTTACGAGCTGCTCATGCAATGGGACAGCATCGGCCAGCGCG
AAATAGAAATTGACCAGCTGCGAAAGTGGTTTCAACTGGAAGGCCGGTATCCCTCGATCAAGGACTTCAA
GTTGCGAGTGCTTGATCCAGCCGTGACGCAGATCAACGAGCACAGCCCGCTACAGGTGGAGTGGGCGCAG
CGAAAGACCGGGCGCAAGGTCACACATCTGTTGTTCAGTTTTGGACCGAAGAAGCCCGCCAAGGCGGTGG
GTAAGGCCCCAGCGAGGCGCAAGGCCGGGAAGATTTCAGATGCTGAGATCGCGAAACAGGCTCGCCCTGG
TGAGACATGGGAAGCGGCCCGCGCTCGACTAACCCAGATGCCGCTGGATCTGGCCTAGTTAATCTTTCTG
CGAATTGAGATGACGCCACTGGCTGGGCGTCATCCCGGTTTCCCGGGTAAACACCACCGAAAAATAGTTA
CTATCTTCAAAGCCACATTCGGTCGAAATATCACTGATTAACAGGCGGCTATGCTGGAGAAGATATTGCG
CATGACACACTCTGACCTGTCGCAGATATTGATTGATGGTCATTCCAGTCTGCTGGCGAAATTGCTGACG
CAAAACGCGCTCACTGCACGATGCCTCATCACAAAATTTATCCAGCGCAAAGGGACTTTTCAGGCTAGCC
GCCAGCCGGGTAATCAGCTTATCCAGCAACGTTTCGCTGGATGTTGGCGGCAACGAATCACTGGTGTAAC
GATGGCGATTCAGCAACATCACCAACTGCCCGAACAGCAACTCAGCCATTTCGTTAGCAAACGGCACATG
CTGACTACTTTCATGCTCAAGCTGACCGATAACCTGCCGCGCCTGCGCCATCCCCATGCTACCTAAGCGC
CAGTGTGGTTGCCCTGCGCTGGCGTTAAATCCCGGAATCGCCCCCTGCCAGTCAAGATTCAGCTTCAGAC
GCTCCGGGCAATAAATAATATTCTGCAAAACCAGATCGTTAACGGAAGCGTAGGAGTGTTTATCGTCAGC
ATGAATGTAAAAGAGATCGCCACGGGTAATGCGATAAGGGCGATCGTTGAGTACATGCAGGCCATTACCG
CGCCAGACAATCACCAGCTCACAAAAATCATGTGTATGTTCAGCAAAGACATCTTGCGGATAACGGTCAG
CCACAGCGACTGCCTGCTGGTCGCTGGCAAAAAAATCATCTTTGAGAAGTTTTAACTGATGCGCCACCGT
GGCTACCTCGGCCAGAGAACGAAGTTGATTATTCGCAATATGGCGTACAAATACGTTGAGAAGATTCGCG
TTATTGCAGAAAGCCATCCCGTCCCTGGCGAATATCACGCGGTGACCAGTTAAACTCTCGGCGAAAAAGC
GTCGAAAAGTGGTTACTGTCGCTGAATCCACAGCGATAGGCGATGTCAGTAACGCTGGCCTCGCTGTGGC
GTAGCAGATGTCGGGCTTTCATCAGTCGCAGGCGGTTCAGGTATCGCTGAGGCGTCAGTCCCGTTTGCTG
CTTAAGCTGCCGATGTAGCGTACGCAGTGAAAGAGAAAATTGATCCGCCACGGCATCCCAATTCACCTCA
TCGGCAAAATGGTCCTCCAGCCAGGCCAGAAGCAAGTTGAGACGTGATGCGCTGTTTTCCAGGTTCTCCT
GCAAACTGCTTTTACGCAGCAAGAGCAGTAATTGCATAAACAAGATCTCGCGACTGGCGGTCGAGGGTAA
ATCATTTTCCCCTTCCTGCTGTTCCATCTGTGCAACCAGCTGTCGCACCTGCTGCAATACGCTGTGGTTA
ACGCGCCAGTGAGACGGATACTGCCCATCCAGCTCTTGTGGCAGCAACTGATTCAGCCCGGCGAGAAACT
GAAATCGATCCGGCGAGCGATACAGCACATTGGTCAGACACAGATTATCGGTATGTTCATACAGATGCCG
ATCATGATCGCGTACGAAACAGACCGTGCCACCGGTGATGGTATAGGGCTGCCCATTAAACACATGAATA
CCCGTGCCATGTTCGACAATCACAATTTCATGAAAATCATGATGATGTTCAGGAAAATCCGCCTGCGGGA
GCCGGGGTTCTATCGCCACGGACGCGTTACCAGACGGAAAAAAATCCACACTATGTAATACGGTCATACT
GGCCTCCTGATGTCGTCAACACGGCGAAATAGTAATCACGAGGTCAGGTTCTTACCTTAAATTTTCGACG
GAAAACCACGTAAAAAACGTCGATTTTTCAAGATACAGCGTGAATTTTCAGGAAATGCGGTGAGCATCAC
ATCACCACAATTCAGCAAATTGTGAACATCATCACGTTCATCTTTCCCTGGTTGCCAATGGCCCATTTTC
CTGTCAGTAACGAGAAGGTCGCGAATTCAGGCGCTTTTTAGACTGGTCGTAATGAAATTCAACTAGGTCG
CGCCCCGCACGGGCGCGTGGATTGAAACGAGACCTCTCTGGACAAAGGTCTCGTCGCCCGGCAAAACCGG
GCGTGGATTGAAACCTAGTGCTCTGCAGGAATTCCTCGAGAAGGGAGCGCACCTATGGACGCGGAGGCTA
GCGATACTCACTTTTTTGCTCACTCCACCTTAAAGGCAGATCGCAGCGATTGGCAGCCTCTGGTCGAGCA
TCTACAGGCTGTTGCCCGTTTGGCAGGAGAGAAGGCTGCCTTCTTCGGCGGCGGTGAATTAGCTGCTCTT
GCTGGTCTGTTGCATGACTTGGGTAAATACACTGACGAGTTTCAGCGGCGTATTGCGGGTGATGCCATCC
GTGTCGATCACTCTACTCGCGGGGCCATACTGGCGGTAGAACGCTATGGCGCGCTAGGTCAATTGCTAGC
CTACGGCATCGCTGGCCACCATGCCGGGTTGGCCAATGGCCGCGAGGCTGGTGAGCGAACTGCCTTGGTC
GACCGCCTGAAAGGGGTTGGGCTGCCACGGTTATTGGAGGGGTGGTGCGTGGAAATCGTGCTACCCGAGC
GCCTTCAACCACCGCCACTAAAAGCGCGCCTGGAAAGAGGTTTCTTTCAGTTGGCCTTTCTTGGCCGGAT
GCTCTTTTCCTGCTTGGTTGATGCGGATTATCTAGATACCGAAGCCTTCTACCACCGCGTCGAAGGACGG
CGCTCCCTTCGCGAGCAAGCGCGGCCGACCTTGGCCGAGTTACGCGCAGCCCTTGATCGGCATCTGACTG
AGTTCAAGGGAGATACGCCGGTCAACCGCGTTCGCGGGGAGATATTGGCCGGCGTGCGCGGCAAGGCGAG
CGAACTTCCCGGGCTGTTTTCTCTCACAGTGCCCACAGGAGGCGGCAAGACCCTGGCCTCTCTGGCTTTC
GCCCTGGATCACGCTCTAGCTCATGGGCTGCGCCGGGTGATCTACGTGATTCCCTTCACTAGCATCGTCG
AGCAGAACGCTGCGGTATTCCGTCGTGCACTCGGGGCCTTAGGCGAAGAGGCGGTGCTG
